>Addgene plasmid #68233 | pDGB1alpha2_SF (GB0107) | depositor full sequence | sequence record 128150 | pDGB1alpha2_SF (GB0107) sequence 2753 bps
GGAGTCTCAATGGTAACTTTACTCTTTATTTAACCATACATTTTTTTTTATTTTTTTCACTTTGTTCTTC
ATCCACTATTGTTCTTTGTTCATCTTGAACAAAAGCTCCCTCCTTCTTTGTTCTTCATCCACCATTGTTC
TTCATCAATCATTTCGCTTGAGACGAAGCTTGACAGGATATATTGGCGGGTAAACTAAGTCGCTGTATGT
GTTTGTTTGAGATCTCATGTGAGCAAAAGGCCAGCAAAAGGCCAGGAACCGTAAAAAGGCCGCGTTGCTG
GCGTTTTTCCATAGGCTCCGCCCCCCTGACGAGCATCACAAAAATCGACGCTCAAGTCAGAGGTGGCGAA
ACCCGACAGGACTATAAAGATACCAGGCGTTTCCCCCTGGAAGCTCCCTCGTGCGCTCTCCTGTTCCGAC
CCTGCCGCTTACCGGATACCTGTCCGCCTTTCTCCCTTCGGGAAGCGTGGCGCTTTCTCATAGCTCACGC
TGTAGGTATCTCAGTTCGGTGTAGGTCGTTCGCTCCAAGCTGGGCTGTGTGCACGAACCCCCCGTTCAGC
CCGACCGCTGCGCCTTATCCGGTAACTATCGTCTTGAGTCCAACCCGGTAAGACACGACTTATCGCCACT
GGCAGCAGCCACTGGTAACAGGATTAGCAGAGCGAGGTATGTAGGCGGTGCTACAGAGTTCTTGAAGTGG
TGGCCTAACTACGGCTACACTAGAAGAACAGTATTTGGTATCTGCGCTCTGCTGAAGCCAGTTACCTTCG
GAAGAAGAGTTGGTAGCTCTTGATCCGGCAAACAAACCACCGCTGGTAGCGGTGGTTTTTTTGTTTGCAA
GCAGCAGATTACGCGCAGAAAAAAAGGATCTCAAGAAGATCCTTTGATCTTTTCTACGGGGTCTGACGCT
CAGTGGAACGAAAACTCACGTTAAGGGATTTTGGTCATGAGATTATCAAAAAGGATCTTCACCTAGATCC
TTTTAAATTAAAAATGAAGTTTTAAATCAATCTAAAGTATATATGTGTAACATTGGTCTAGTGATTAGAA
AAACTCATCGAGCATCAAATGAAACTGCAATTTATTCATATCAGGATTATCAATACCATATTTTTGAAAA
AGCCGTTTCTGTAATGAAGGAGAAAACTCACCGAGGCAGTTCCATAGGATGGCAAGATCCTGGTATCGGT
CTGCGATTCCGACTCGTCCAACATCAATACAACCTATTAATTTCCCCTCGTCAAAAATAAGGTTATCAAG
TGAGAAATCACCATGAGTGACGACTGAATCCGGTGAGAATGGCAAAAGTTTATGCATTTCTTTCCAGACT
TGTTCAACAGGCCAGCCATTACGCTCGTCATCAAAATCACTCGCATCAACCAAACCGTTATTCATTCGTG
ATTGCGCCTGAGCGAGTCGAAATACGCGATCGCTGTTAAAAGGACAATTACAAACAGGAATCGAATGCAA
CCGGCGCAGGAACACTGCCAGCGCATCAACAATATTTTCACCTGAATCAGGATATTCTTCTAATACCTGG
AATGCTGTTTTCCCTGGGATCGCAGTGGTGAGTAACCATGCATCATCAGGAGTACGGATAAAATGCTTGA
TGGTCGGAAGAGGCATAAATTCCGTCAGCCAGTTTAGTCTGACCATCTCATCTGTAACAACATTGGCAAC
GCTACCTTTGCCATGTTTCAGAAACAACTCTGGCGCATCGGGCTTCCCATACAATCGGTAGATTGTCGCA
CCTGATTGCCCGACATTATCGCGAGCCCATTTATACCCATATAAATCAGCATCCATGTTGGAATTTAATC
GCGGCCTTGAGCAAGACGTTTCCCGTTGAATATGGCTCATAACACCCCTTGTATTACTGTTTATGTAAGC
AGACAGTTTTATTGTTCATGATGATATATTTTTATCTTGTGCAATGTAACATCAGAGATTTTGAGACACA
ACGTGGCTTTGTTGAATAAATCGAACTTTTGCTGAGTTGAAGGATCAGATCACGCATCTTCCCGACAACG
CAGACCGTTCCGTGGCAAAGCAAAAGTTCAAAATCACCAACTGGTCCACCTACAACAAAGCTCTCATCAA
CCGTGGCTCCCTCACTTTCTGGCTGGATGATGGGGCGATTCAGGCGATCCCCATCCAACAGCCCGCCGTC
GAGCGGGCTTTTTTATCCCCGGAAGCCTGTGGATAGAGGGTAGTTATCCACGTGAAACCGCTAATGCCCC
GCAAAGCCTTGATTCACGGGGCTTTCCGGCCCGCTCCAAAAACTATCCACGTGAAATCGCTAATCAGGGT
ACGTGAAATCGCTAATCGGAGTACGTGAAATCGCTAATAAGGTCACGTGAAATCGCTAATCAAAAAGGCA
CGTGAGAACGCTAATAGCCCTTTCAGATCAACAGCTTGCAAACACCCCTCGCTCCGGCAAGTAGTTACAG
CAAGTAGTATGTTCAATTAGCTTTTCAATTATGAATATATATATCAATTATTGGTCGCCCTTGGCTTGTG
GACAATGCGCTACGCGCACCGGCTCCGCCCGTGGACAACCGCAAGCGGTTGCCCACCGTCGAGCGCCTTT
GCCCACAACCCGGCGGCCGGCCGCAACAGATCGTTTTATAAATTTTTTTTTTTGAAAAAGAAAAAGCCCG
AAAGGCGGCAACCTCTCGGGCTTCTGGATTTCCGATCCCCGGAATTAGATCTTGGCAGGATATATTGTGG
TGTAACAAGCTTCGTCTCAGTCA
Features (pLannotate 1.2.2; 6 found; start..end, strand, type, name):
    171..195     +  misc_feature   RB T-DNA repeat: right border repeat from nopaline C58 T-DNA
    286..874     -  rep_origin     ori: high-copy-number ColE1/pMB1/pBR322/pUC origin of replication
   1045..1860    -  CDS            KanR: aminoglycoside phosphotransferase; aph(3')-Ia; confers resistance to kanamycin in bacteria or G418 (Geneticin®) in eukaryotes
   2045..2146    +  CDS            TRA2_ECOLX (fragment): Protein predicted: Swiss-Prot protein existence level 4. Required for transposition of transposon Tn903. From Escherichia coli.
   2151..2586    +  rep_origin     pSa ori: origin of replication from bacterial plasmid pSa
   2713..2735    +  misc_feature   LB T-DNA repeat: left border repeat from nopaline C58 T-DNA (truncated)
