[The description below was written by a language model from this plasmid's Addgene catalogue record and pLannotate feature annotations shown in this document.]
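Description:
pDGB1alpha2_SF (GB0107) is a small (about 2.75 kb) helper plasmid from the GoldenBraid 2.0 modular DNA assembly system for plant synthetic biology. It is built on the alpha-level destination backbone pDGB1_alpha2, a binary vector derived from pGreenII. The annotated features fit that origin. Nopaline-type T-DNA right and left border repeats (the left one truncated) flank the cloning region. A high-copy ColE1/pUC-type origin supports propagation in E. coli. A pSa origin is also present; in pGreen-type vectors this origin allows replication in Agrobacterium when replication functions are supplied in trans. Selection is by kanamycin through an aph(3')-Ia (KanR) gene, and a short fragment of a Tn903 transposition protein lies next to it, probably carried over with the resistance cassette.

The insert is a 150 bp intergenic region from Solanum lycopersicum (tomato), from which internal BsaI and BsmBI sites have been removed. It serves as a "stuffer fragment" with no coding or regulatory role stated, and the feature table does not annotate it. It was cloned through BsaI sites that were destroyed in the process, and it can be released with BsmBI.

The record describes the construct as a "twister" plasmid. GoldenBraid assemblies are binary, joining one alpha1 and one alpha2 part into an omega-level vector. This neutral alpha2 filler can therefore be paired with a transcriptional unit held in an alpha1 or alpha1R vector. The pairing moves that insert into any omega-level vector without adding a second functional module, so iterative assembly can continue.
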