Addgene plasmid #68233: pDGB1alpha2_SF (GB0107)
Purpose: Twister plasmid to swap inserts from an alpha1 or alpha1R vector to any omega level vector
Depositing lab: Diego Orzaez. Depositing organization: Agencia Estatal Consejo Superior de Investigaciones Científicas, M.P. Publication: GoldenBraid 2.0: a comprehensive DNA assembly framework for plant synthetic biology. Sarrion-Perdigones A, Vazquez-Vilar M, Palaci J, Castelijns B, Forment J, Ziarsolo P, Blanca J, Granell A, Orzaez D. Plant Physiol. 2013 Jul;162(3):1618-31. 10.1104/pp.113.217661 PubMed 23669743.
Backbone
  Vector backbone: pDGB1_alpha2
  Backbone manufacturer: self-made; derived from pGreenII generated at the JIC
  Vector type: Synthetic Biology ; Unspecified
Growth in bacteria
  Bacterial resistance: Kanamycin, 50 μg/mL
  Growth temperature: 37°C
  Growth strain: DH5alpha
  Copy number: High Copy
Gene/Insert
  Gene/Insert name: Solanum lycopersicum intergenic region
  Insert size (bp): 150
  Mutation: BsaI and BsmBI sites removed
  Cloning method: Restriction Enzyme; 5′ cloning site BsaI (destroyed during cloning); 3′ cloning site BsaI (destroyed during cloning)
  Sequencing primers: 5′ caacctctcgggcttctgga
Terms and licenses: Academic/Nonprofit Terms; Industry Terms: Not Available to Industry
Depositor comments: insert can be released with BsmBI
How to cite: pDGB1alpha2_SF (GB0107) was a gift from Diego Orzaez (Addgene plasmid # 68233 ; http://n2t.net/addgene:68233 ; RRID:Addgene_68233)
