>Addgene plasmid #68233 | pDGB1alpha2_SF (GB0107) | addgene partial sequence | sequence record 128143 | ASK-FN2 5'-CGGCCTTTTTACGGTTCCTG-3'
AACACATACAGCGACTTAGTTTACCCGCCAATATATCCTGTCAAGCTTCGTCTCAAGCGAAATGATTGAT
GAAGAACAATGGTGGATGAAGAACAAAGAAGGAGGGAGCTTTTGTTCAAGATGAACAAAGAACAATAGTG
GATGAAGAACAAAGTGAAAAAAATAAAAAAAAATGTATGGTTAAATAAAGAGTAAAGTTACCATTGAGAC
TCCTGACTGAGACGAAGCTTGTTACACCACAATATATCCTGCCAAGATCTAATTCCGGGGATCGGAAATC
CAGAAGCCCGAGAGGTTGCCGCCTTTCGGGCTTTTTCTTTTTCAAAAAAAAAAATTTATAAAACGATCTG
TTGCGGCCGGCCGCCGGGTTGTGGGCAAAGGCGCTCGACGGTGGGCAACCGCTTGCGGTTGTCCACGGGC
GGAGCCGGTGCGCGTAGCGCATTGTCCACAAGCCAAGGGCGACCAATAATTGATATATATATTCATAATT
GAAAAGCTAATTGAACATACTACTTGCTGTAACTACTTGCCGGAGCGAGGGGTGTTTGCAAGCTGTTGAT
CTGAAAGGGCTATTAGCGTTCTCACGTGCCTTTTTGATTAGCGATTTCACGTGACCTTATTAGCGATTTC
ACGTACTCCGATTAGCGATTTCACGTACCCTGATTAGCGATTTCACGTGGATAGTTTTTGGAGCGGGCCG
GAAAGCCCCGTGAATCAAGGCTTTGCGGGGCATTAGCGGTTTCACGTGGATAACTACCCTCTATCCACAG
GCTTCCGGGGATAAAAAAGCCCGCTCGACGGCGGGCTGTTGGATGGGGATCGCCTGAATCGCCC
